Addgene plasmid #146884: pN3-HsPABPC1-V5_L
Purpose: Mammalian Expression of HsPABPC1
Depositing lab: Elisa Izaurralde. Depositing organization: Max Planck Institute for Developmental Biology. Publication: GW182 proteins directly recruit cytoplasmic deadenylase complexes to miRNA targets. Braun JE, Huntzinger E, Fauser M, Izaurralde E. Mol Cell. 2011 Oct 7;44(1):120-33. 10.1016/j.molcel.2011.09.007 PubMed 21981923.
Backbone
  Vector backbone: Unknown
  Vector type: Mammalian Expression
Growth in bacteria
  Bacterial resistance: Kanamycin, 50 μg/mL
  Growth temperature: 37°C
  Growth strain: DH5alpha
  Copy number: High Copy
Gene/Insert
  Gene/Insert name: HsPABPC1
  Species: H. sapiens (human)
  Entrez Gene: PABPC1 (a.k.a. PAB1, PABP, PABP1, PABPC2, PABPL1)
  Cloning method: Unknown
Terms and licenses: Academic/Nonprofit Terms; Industry Terms: Not Available to Industry
Depositor comments: Sequence extracted from NCBI: NM_002568.3 Plasmids from this collection were made available to the research community and donated after the lab closed. Please note that the sequence provided by the depositing laboratory may be theoretical/predicted or based on Sanger sequencing results. There may be discrepancies between sequencing results obtained by Addgene and the depositor sequence. If an Addgene verified sequence is not available, please contact before placing your order to request that our lab fully sequence the plasmid.
How to cite: pN3-HsPABPC1-V5_L was a gift from Elisa Izaurralde (Addgene plasmid # 146884 ; http://n2t.net/addgene:146884 ; RRID:Addgene_146884)
