[The description below was written by a language model from this plasmid's Addgene catalogue record and pLannotate feature annotations shown in this document.]
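Description:
pN3-HsPABPC1-V5_L is a 6,656 nt mammalian expression plasmid carrying the human cytoplasmic poly(A)-binding protein PABPC1, with the insert sequence derived from the NCBI reference transcript. The catalogue lists the backbone as unknown, but the annotated layout (CMV enhancer/promoter, EGFP downstream of the cloning region, SV40 poly(A), f1 ori, and a dual-promoter NeoR/KanR cassette) is consistent with the "N3" in the name, suggesting an EGFP-N3-type vector. It replicates in E. coli at high copy from a ColE1/pUC-type origin and is selected with kanamycin. The aminoglycoside phosphotransferase gene is preceded by both a bacterial (bla) promoter and the SV40 enhancer/early promoter and followed by the HSV TK poly(A) signal, so the same marker can confer G418 resistance in mammalian cells. The f1 origin allows single-stranded DNA production. Short annotated fragments of ble, SV40 large T antigen and the bGH poly(A) signal appear to be backbone remnants rather than functional parts.

The expression unit places the PABPC1 coding sequence under the human CMV immediate early enhancer and promoter, followed on the same strand by a V5 epitope tag and, shortly after, an EGFP coding sequence, with the SV40 polyadenylation signal terminating the transcript. The name and stated purpose point to a C-terminally V5-tagged PABPC1. The feature table does not show whether a stop codon follows the V5 tag, so it is unclear whether EGFP is translated as part of a fusion or is simply residual vector sequence. The plasmid comes from a collection associated with work on how GW182 proteins recruit cytoplasmic deadenylase complexes to miRNA targets. It would suit transient expression and V5-based detection or pull-down of PABPC1 in human cells.
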