Features (pLannotate 1.2.2; 15 found; start..end, strand, type, name):
     61..364     +  enhancer       CMV enhancer: human cytomegalovirus immediate early enhancer
    365..568     +  promoter       CMV promoter: human cytomegalovirus (CMV) immediate early promoter
    610..2517    +  CDS            PABPC1: PABP1_HUMAN - Also known as PAB1, PABP1, PABPC2. Experimental evidence at protein level: Swiss-Prot protein existence level 1. (Microbial infection) Positively regulates the replication of dengue virus (DENV). From Homo sapiens (Human).
   2542..2583    +  CDS            V5 tag: epitope tag from simian virus 5
   2602..3321    +  CDS            EGFP: the original enhanced GFP (Yang et al., 1996) mammalian codon-optimized
   3338..3421    +  CDS            large T antigen (fragment): large T antigen from SV40 (simian virus 40)
   3444..3565    +  polyA_signal   SV40 poly(A) signal: SV40 polyadenylation signal
   3599..4027    -  rep_origin     f1 ori (sequence partly withheld): f1 bacteriophage origin of replication; arrow indicates direction of (+) strand synthesis
   4054..4158    +  promoter       AmpR promoter: bla
   4160..4517    +  promoter       SV40 promoter: SV40 enhancer and early promoter
   4552..5346    +  CDS            NeoR/KanR: aminoglycoside phosphotransferase from Tn5; aph(3')-II (or nptII); confers resistance to neomycin, kanamycin, and G418 (Geneticin®)
   5367..5519    +  CDS            ble (fragment): BLE_KLEPN - Experimental evidence at protein level: Swiss-Prot protein existence level 1. Binding protein with a strong affinity to the bleomycin family of antibiotics. Binds to CL990; an antimitotic-antibiotic compound. From Klebsiella pneumoniae.
   5578..5625    +  polyA_signal   HSV TK poly(A) signal: herpes simplex virus thymidine kinase polyadenylation signal (Cole and Stacy, 1985)
   5716..5732    -  polyA_signal   bGH poly(A) signal (fragment): bovine growth hormone polyadenylation signal
   5954..6542    +  rep_origin     ori: high-copy-number ColE1/pMB1/pBR322/pUC origin of replication
>Addgene plasmid #146884 | pN3-HsPABPC1-V5_L | addgene full sequence | sequence record 401505 | Addgene NGS Result
TAGTTATTAATAGTAATCAATTACGGGGTCATTAGTTCATAGCCCATATATGGAGTTCCGCGTTACATAA
CTTACGGTAAATGGCCCGCCTGGCTGACCGCCCAACGACCCCCGCCCATTGACGTCAATAATGACGTATG
TTCCCATAGTAACGCCAATAGGGACTTTCCATTGACGTCAATGGGTGGAGTATTTACGGTAAACTGCCCA
CTTGGCAGTACATCAAGTGTATCATATGCCAAGTACGCCCCCTATTGACGTCAATGACGGTAAATGGCCC
GCCTGGCATTATGCCCAGTACATGACCTTATGGGACTTTCCTACTTGGCAGTACATCTACGTATTAGTCA
TCGCTATTACCATGGTGATGCGGTTTTGGCAGTACATCAATGGGCGTGGATAGCGGTTTGACTCACGGGG
ATTTCCAAGTCTCCACCCCATTGACGTCAATGGGAGTTTGTTTTGGCACCAAAATCAACGGGACTTTCCA
AAATGTCGTAACAACTCCGCCCCATTGACGCAAATGGGCGGTAGGCGTGTACGGTGGGAGGTCTATATAA
GCAGAGCTGGTTTAGTGAACCGTCAGATCCGCTAGCAATTGCGGCCACCATGAACCCCAGTGCCCCCAGC
TACCCCATGGCCTCGCTCTACGTGGGGGACCTCCACCCCGACGTGACCGAGGCGATGCTCTACGAGAAGT
TCAGCCCGGCCGGGCCCATCCTCTCCATCCGGGTCTGCAGGGACATGATCACCCGCCGCTCCTTGGGCTA
CGCGTATGTGAACTTCCAGCAGCCGGCGGACGCGGAGCGTGCTTTGGACACCATGAATTTTGATGTTATA
AAGGGCAAGCCAGTACGCATCATGTGGTCTCAGCGTGATCCATCACTTCGCAAAAGTGGAGTAGGCAACA
TATTCATTAAAAATCTGGACAAATCCATTGATAATAAAGCACTGTATGATACATTTTCTGCTTTTGGTAA
CATCCTTTCATGTAAGGTGGTTTGTGATGAAAATGGTTCCAAGGGCTATGGATTTGTACACTTTGAGACG
CAGGAAGCAGCTGAAAGAGCTATTGAAAAAATGAATGGAATGCTCCTAAATGATCGCAAAGTATTTGTTG
GACGATTTAAGTCTCGTAAAGAACGAGAAGCTGAACTTGGAGCTAGGGCAAAAGAATTCACCAATGTTTA
CATCAAGAATTTTGGAGAAGACATGGATGATGAGCGCCTTAAGGATCTCTTTGGCAAGTTTGGGCCTGCC
TTAAGTGTGAAAGTAATGACTGATGAAAGTGGAAAATCCAAAGGATTTGGATTTGTAAGCTTTGAAAGGC
ATGAAGATGCACAGAAAGCTGTGGATGAGATGAACGGAAAGGAGCTCAATGGAAAACAAATTTATGTTGG
TCGAGCTCAGAAAAAGGTGGAACGGCAGACGGAACTTAAGCGCAAATTTGAACAGATGAAACAAGATAGG
ATCACCAGATACCAGGGTGTTAATCTTTATGTGAAAAATCTTGATGATGGTATTGATGATGAACGTCTCC
GGAAAGAGTTTTCTCCATTTGGTACAATCACTAGTGCAAAGGTTATGATGGAGGGTGGTCGCAGCAAAGG
GTTTGGTTTTGTATGTTTCTCCTCCCCAGAAGAAGCCACTAAAGCAGTTACAGAAATGAACGGTAGAATT
GTGGCCACAAAGCCATTGTATGTAGCTTTAGCTCAGCGCAAAGAAGAGCGCCAGGCTCACCTCACTAACC
AGTATATGCAGAGAATGGCAAGTGTACGAGCTGTTCCCAACCCTGTAATCAACCCCTACCAGCCAGCACC
CCCTTCAGGTTACTTCATGGCAGCTATCCCACAGACTCAGAACCGTGCTGCATACTATCCTCCTAGCCAA
ATTGCTCAACTAAGACCAAGTCCTCGCTGGACTGCTCAGGGTGCCAGACCTCATCCATTCCAAAATATGC
CCGGTGCTATCCGCCCAGCTGCTCCTAGACCACCATTTAGTACTATGAGACCAGCTTCTTCACAGGTTCC
ACGAGTCATGTCAACACAGCGTGTTGCTAACACATCAACACAGACAATGGGTCCACGTCCTGCAGCTGCA
GCCGCTGCAGCTACTCCTGCTGTCCGCACCGTTCCACAGTATAAATATGCTGCAGGAGTTCGCAATCCTC
AGCAACATCTTAATGCACAGCCACAAGTTACAATGCAACAGCCTGCTGTTCATGTACAAGGTCAGGAACC
TTTGACTGCTTCCATGTTGGCATCTGCCCCTCCTCAAGAGCAAAAGCAAATGTTGGGTGAACGGCTGTTT
CCTCTTATTCAAGCCATGCACCCTACTCTTGCTGGTAAAATCACTGGCATGTTGTTGGAGATTGATAATT
CAGAACTTCTTCATATGCTCGAGTCTCCAGAGTCACTCCGTTCTAAGGTTGATGAAGCTGTAGCTGTACT
ACAAGCCCACCAAGCTAAAGAGGCTGCCCAGAAAGCAGTTAACAGTGCCACCGGTGTTCCAACTGTTAGC
GGCCGCGGTCACCCATTCGAAGGTAAGCCTATCCCTAACCCTCTCCTCGGTCTCGATTCTACGTAGGGAT
CCATCGCCACCATGGTGAGCAAGGGCGAGGAGCTGTTCACCGGGGTGGTGCCCATCCTGGTCGAGCTGGA
CGGCGACGTAAACGGCCACAAGTTCAGCGTGTCCGGCGAGGGCGAGGGCGATGCCACCTACGGCAAGCTG
ACCCTGAAGTTCATCTGCACCACCGGCAAGCTGCCCGTGCCCTGGCCCACCCTCGTGACCACCCTGACCT
ACGGCGTGCAGTGCTTCAGCCGCTACCCCGACCACATGAAGCAGCACGACTTCTTCAAGTCCGCCATGCC
CGAAGGCTACGTCCAGGAGCGCACCATCTTCTTCAAGGACGACGGCAACTACAAGACCCGCGCCGAGGTG
AAGTTCGAGGGCGACACCCTGGTGAACCGCATCGAGCTGAAGGGCATCGACTTCAAGGAGGACGGCAACA
TCCTGGGGCACAAGCTGGAGTACAACTACAACAGCCACAACGTCTATATCATGGCCGACAAGCAGAAGAA
CGGCATCAAGGTGAACTTCAAGATCCGCCACAACATCGAGGACGGCAGCGTGCAGCTCGCCGACCACTAC
CAGCAGAACACCCCCATCGGCGACGGCCCCGTGCTGCTGCCCGACAACCACTACCTGAGCACCCAGTCCG
CCCTGAGCAAAGACCCCAACGAGAAGCGCGATCACATGGTCCTGCTGGAGTTCGTGACCGCCGCCGGGAT
CACTCTCGGCATGGACGAGCTGTACAAGTAAAGCGGCCGCGACTCTAGATCATAATCAGCCATACCACAT
TTGTAGAGGTTTTACTTGCTTTAAAAAACCTCCCACACCTCCCCCTGAACCTGAAACATAAAATGAATGC
AATTGTTGTTGTTAACTTGTTTATTGCAGCTTATAATGGTTACAAATAAAGCAATAGCATCACAAATTTC
ACAAATAAAGCATTTTTTTCACTGCATTCTAGTTGTGGTTTGTCCAAACTCATCAATGTATCTTAAGGCG
TAAATTGTAAGCGTTAATATTTTGTTAAAATTCGCGTTAAATTTTTGTTAAATCAGCTCATTTTTTAACC
AATAGGCCGAAATCGGCAAAATCCCTTATAAATCAAAAGAATAGACCGAGATAGGGT
[37 nt withheld, positions 3698-3734]
AAAGAACGTGGACTCCAACGTCAAAGG
[49 nt withheld, positions 3762-3810]
T
[91 nt withheld, positions 3812-3902]
G
[124 nt withheld, positions 3904-4027]
CAGGTGGCACTTTTCGGGGAAATGTGCGCGGAACCCCTATTTGTTTATTTTTCTAAATACATTCAAATAT
GTATCCGCTCATGAGACAATAACCCTGATAAATGCTTCAATAATATTGAAAAAGGAAGAGTCCTGAGGCG
GAAAGAACCAGCTGTGGAATGTGTGTCAGTTAGGGTGTGGAAAGTCCCCAGGCTCCCCAGCAGGCAGAAG
TATGCAAAGCATGCATCTCAATTAGTCAGCAACCAGGTGTGGAAAGTCCCCAGGCTCCCCAGCAGGCAGA
AGTATGCAAAGCATGCATCTCAATTAGTCAGCAACCATAGTCCCGCCCCTAACTCCGCCCATCCCGCCCC
TAACTCCGCCCAGTTCCGCCCATTCTCCGCCCCATGGCTGACTAATTTTTTTTATTTATGCAGAGGCCGA
GGCCGCCTCGGCCTCTGAGCTATTCCAGAAGTAGTGAGGAGGCTTTTTTGGAGGCCTAGGCTTTTGCAAA
GATCGATCAAGAGACAGGATGAGGATCGTTTCGCATGATTGAACAAGATGGATTGCACGCAGGTTCTCCG
GCCGCTTGGGTGGAGAGGCTATTCGGCTATGACTGGGCACAACAGACAATCGGCTGCTCTGATGCCGCCG
TGTTCCGGCTGTCAGCGCAGGGGCGCCCGGTTCTTTTTGTCAAGACCGACCTGTCCGGTGCCCTGAATGA
ACTGCAAGACGAGGCAGCGCGGCTATCGTGGCTGGCCACGACGGGCGTTCCTTGCGCAGCTGTGCTCGAC
GTTGTCACTGAAGCGGGAAGGGACTGGCTGCTATTGGGCGAAGTGCCGGGGCAGGATCTCCTGTCATCTC
ACCTTGCTCCTGCCGAGAAAGTATCCATCATGGCTGATGCAATGCGGCGGCTGCATACGCTTGATCCGGC
TACCTGCCCATTCGACCACCAAGCGAAACATCGCATCGAGCGAGCACGTACTCGGATGGAAGCCGGTCTT
GTCGATCAGGATGATCTGGACGAAGAGCATCAGGGGCTCGCGCCAGCCGAACTGTTCGCCAGGCTCAAGG
CGAGCATGCCCGACGGCGAGGATCTCGTCGTGACCCATGGCGATGCCTGCTTGCCGAATATCATGGTGGA
AAATGGCCGCTTTTCTGGATTCATCGACTGTGGCCGGCTGGGTGTGGCGGACCGCTATCAGGACATAGCG
TTGGCTACCCGTGATATTGCTGAAGAGCTTGGCGGCGAATGGGCTGACCGCTTCCTCGTGCTTTACGGTA
TCGCCGCTCCCGATTCGCAGCGCATCGCCTTCTATCGCCTTCTTGACGAGTTCTTCTGAGCGGGACTCTG
GGGTTCGAAATGACCGACCAAGCGACGCCCAACCTGCCATCACGAGATTTCGATTCCACCGCCGCCTTCT
ATGAAAGGTTGGGCTTCGGAATCGTTTTCCGGGACGCCGGCTGGATGATCCTCCAGCGCGGGGATCTCAT
GCTGGAGTTCTTCGCCCACCCTAGGGGGAGGCTAACTGAAACACGGAAGGAGACAATACCGGAAGGAACC
CGCGCTATGACGGCAATAAAAAGACAGAATAAAACGCACGGTGTTGGGTCGTTTGTTCATAAACGCGGGG
TTCGGTCCCAGGGCTGGCACTCTGTCGATACCCCACCGAGACCCCATTGGGGCCAATACGCCCGCGTTTC
TTCCTTTTCCCCACCCCACCCCCCAAGTTCGGGTGAAGGCCCAGGGCTCGCAGCCAACGTCGGGGCGGCA
GGCCCTGCCATAGCCTCAGGTTACTCATATATACTTTAGATTGATTTAAAACTTCATTTTTAATTTAAAA
GGATCTAGGTGAAGATCCTTTTTGATAATCTCATGACCAAAATCCCTTAACGTGAGTTTTCGTTCCACTG
AGCGTCAGACCCCGTAGAAAAGATCAAAGGATCTTCTTGAGATCCTTTTTTTCTGCGCGTAATCTGCTGC
TTGCAAACAAAAAAACCACCGCTACCAGCGGTGGTTTGTTTGCCGGATCAAGAGCTACCAACTCTTTTTC
CGAAGGTAACTGGCTTCAGCAGAGCGCAGATACCAAATACTGTTCTTCTAGTGTAGCCGTAGTTAGGCCA
CCACTTCAAGAACTCTGTAGCACCGCCTACATACCTCGCTCTGCTAATCCTGTTACCAGTGGCTGCTGCC
AGTGGCGATAAGTCGTGTCTTACCGGGTTGGACTCAAGACGATAGTTACCGGATAAGGCGCAGCGGTCGG
GCTGAACGGGGGGTTCGTGCACACAGCCCAGCTTGGAGCGAACGACCTACACCGAACTGAGATACCTACA
GCGTGAGCTATGAGAAAGCGCCACGCTTCCCGAAGGGAGAAAGGCGGACAGGTATCCGGTAAGCGGCAGG
GTCGGAACAGGAGAGCGCACGAGGGAGCTTCCAGGGGGAAACGCCTGGTATCTTTATAGTCCTGTCGGGT
TTCGCCACCTCTGACTTGAGCGTCGATTTTTGTGATGCTCGTCAGGGGGGCGGAGCCTATGGAAAAACGC
CAGCAACGCGGCCTTTTTACGGTTCCTGGCCTTTTGCTGGCCTTTTGCTCACATGTTCTTTCCTGCGTTA
TCCCCTGATTCTGTGGATAACCGTATTACCGCCATGCAT
